>Addgene plasmid #84666 | pQCXIP-Laforin Myc C266S | addgene partial sequence | sequence record 166894 | LNCX 5'-AGCTCGTTTAGTGAACCGTCAGATC-3'
TCCATAGAAGACACCGTGGACCGATCCAGCCTCCGCGGCCGGGAACGGTGCATTGGAACGGACCTGCAGG
AATTGATCCGCGGCCGCACCGGCTAGGCCTCGATACGCTTAATTAACGGATCCACTAGTCCAGTGTGGTG
GAATTCTGCAGATCGCAGAACAGCACGTGTTCTCCCCGGTGCCCGGGGCTCCCACACCACCGCCCAATCG
CTGCGGCCGCCTAGTGCTCGGGCCGCGCCTGCCAGCCGCGGGGACTCCGGGCCCGGGTATTCGCGCCGCC
GCCGCCCGCCATGCGCTTCCGCTTTGGGGTGGTGGTGCCACCCGCCGTGGCCGGCGCCCGGCCGGAGCTG
CTGGTGGTGGGGTCGCGGCCCGAGCTGGGGCGTTGGG
