>Addgene plasmid #84666 | pQCXIP-Laforin Myc C266S | addgene partial sequence | sequence record 166895 | Laforin-F 5'-ACAATGAAAACAACTTGGTGGAT-3'
CTGGATTGAGGCCACTGGACACACCAATGAAATGAAGCACACAACAGACTTCTATTTTAATATTGCAGGC
CACCAAGCCATGCATTATTCAAGAATTCTACCAAATATCTGGCTGGGTAGCTGCCCTCGTCAGGTGGAAC
ATGTAACCATCAAACTGAAGCATGAATTGGGGATTACAGCTGTAATGAATTTCCAGACTGAATGGGATAT
TGTACAGAATTCCTCAGGCTGTAACCGCTACCCAGAGCCCATGACTCCAGACACTATGATTAAACTATAT
AGGGAAGAAGGCTTGGCCTACATCTGGATGCCAACACCAGATATGAGCACCGAAGGCCGAGTACAGATGC
TGCCCCAGGCGGTGTGCCTGCTGCATGCGCTGCTGGAGAAGGGACACATCGTGTACGTGCACTCCAACGC
TGGGGTGGGCCGCTCCACCGCGGCTGTCTGCGGCTGGCTCCAGTATGTGATGGGCTGGAATCTGAGGAAG
GTGCAGTATTTCCTCATGGCCAAGAGGCCGGCTGTCTACATTGACGAAGAGGCCTTGGCCCGGGCACAAG
AAGATTTTTTCCAGAAATTTGGGAAGGTTCGTTCTTCTGTGTGTAGCCTGTACTCGAGTCTAGAGGGCCC
GCGGTTCGAACAAAAACTCATCTCAGAAGAGGATCTGAATATGCATACCGGTCATCATCACCATCACCAT
TGAGTTTAAACCCGCTGATCAGCCTCGACTGTGCCTTCTAGTTGCCAGCCATCTGTTGTTTGCCCCTCCC
CCGTGCCTTCCTTGACCCTGGAAGGTGCCACTCCCACTGTCCTTTCCTAATAAAATGAGGAA
