[The description below was written by a language model from this plasmid's Addgene catalogue record.]
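Description:
pQCXIP-Laforin Myc C266S is a retroviral and mammalian expression plasmid built on the pQCXIP backbone, with a recorded total size of about 7.2 kb. It is propagated in bacteria under ampicillin selection and is listed as low copy. It is grown in a recombination-reduced strain, a common precaution for plasmids carrying repeated LTR sequences. No feature table accompanies the record, so the origin of replication, internal regulatory elements and any mammalian selection marker are not documented here. The "IP" in the pQCXIP name conventionally denotes an IRES-puromycin resistance cassette downstream of the cloning site, but this entry does not confirm that arrangement.

The insert is human laforin, the product of the EPM2A gene, carrying a C-terminal Myc epitope tag for detection or immunoprecipitation. It was cloned into a BamHI site that remains intact at both ends. The name indicates a cysteine-to-serine substitution at position 266. The record does not explain its effect, although replacing a cysteine with serine is a standard way to remove a reactive thiol in a phosphatase. The associated publication concerns S-nitrosylation of laforin, inhibition of its phosphatase activity and a link to Lafora disease, which is consistent with use of this mutant as a comparison to wild-type protein. The catalogue gives the 5' LTR as the promoter. The stated purpose is direct expression in mammalian cells and/or preparation of retrovirus, in which the LTR-flanked region is packaged in helper cells and integrated into target cells for stable expression.
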