Addgene plasmid #84666: pQCXIP-Laforin Myc C266S
Purpose: mammalian expression and/or retrovirus preparation
Depositing lab: Ayano Satoh. Depositing organization: Okayama University. Publication: S-nitrosylation of laforin inhibits its phosphatase activity and is implicated in Lafora disease. Toyota R, Honjo Y, Imajo R, Satoh A. Sciencematters 10.19185/matters.201606000014.
Backbone
  Vector backbone: pQCXIP
  Total vector size (bp): 7200
  Vector type: Mammalian Expression, Retroviral
Growth in bacteria
  Bacterial resistance: Ampicillin, 100 μg/mL
  Growth temperature: 37°C
  Growth strain: NEB Stable
  Copy number: Low Copy
Gene/Insert
  Gene/Insert name: Laforin
  Species: H. sapiens (human)
  Entrez Gene: EPM2A (a.k.a. EPM2, MELF)
  Promoter: 5'LTR
  Tag / fusion protein: Myc (C terminal on insert)
  Cloning method: Restriction Enzyme; 5′ cloning site BamHI (not destroyed); 3′ cloning site BamHI (not destroyed)
  Sequencing primers: 5′ CGCCATCCACGCTGTTTTGAC
Terms and licenses: Academic/Nonprofit Terms; Industry Terms: Not Available to Industry
How to cite: pQCXIP-Laforin Myc C266S was a gift from Ayano Satoh (Addgene plasmid # 84666 ; http://n2t.net/addgene:84666 ; RRID:Addgene_84666)
